>Addgene plasmid #202579 | pZG160 | addgene full sequence | sequence record 403945 | Addgene NGS Result
GTTTACCCGCCAATATATCCTGTCAAACACTGATAGTTTAAACTGAAGGCGGGAAACGACAATCTGATCC
AAGCTCAAGCTAAGCTTGCATGCCTGCAGGATATCGTGGATCCAAGCTTGCCACGTGCCGCCACGTGCCG
CCACGTGCCGCCACGTGCCTCTAGAGGATCCATCTCCACTGACGTAAGGGATGACGCACAATCCCACTAT
CCTTCGCAAGACCCTTCCTCTATATAAGGAAGTTCATTTCATTTGGAGAGGACACGCTGGGATCCCCAAT
TCCGGGCGGAATGAAAGCGTTAACGGCCAGGCAACAAGAGGTGTTTGATCTCATCCGTGATCACATCAGC
CAGACAGGTATGCCGCCGACGCGTGCGGAAATCGCGCAGCGTTTGGGGTTCCGTTCCCCAAACGCGGCTG
AAGAACATCTGAAGGCGCTGGCACGCAAAGGCGTTATTGAAATTGTTTCCGGCGCATCACGCGGGATTCG
TCTGTTGCAGGAAGAGGAAGAAGGGTTGCCGCTGGTAGGTCGTGTGGCTGCCGGTGAACCGTCGAGCGCC
CCCCCGACCGATGTCAGCCTGGGGGACGAGCTCCACTTAGACGGCGAGGACGTGGCGATGGCGCATGCCG
ACGCGCTAGACGATTTCGATCTGGACATGTTGGGGGACGGGGATTCCCCGGGTCCGGGATTTACCCCCCA
CGACTCCGCCCCCTACGGCGCTCTGGATATGGCCGACTTCGAGTTTGAGCAGATGTTTACCGATGCCCTT
GGAATTGACGAGTACGGTGGGGATCCGTCTGCTGGAGACATGAGAGCTGCCAACCTTTGGCCAAGCCCGC
TCATGATCAAACGCTCTAAGAAGAACAGCCTGGCCTTGTCCCTGACGGCCGACCAGATGGTCAGTGCCTT
GTTGGATGCTGAGCCCCCCATACTCTATTCCGAGTATGATCCTACCAGACCCTTCAGTGAAGCTTCGATG
ATGGGCTTACTGACCAACCTGGCAGACAGGGAGCTGGTTCACATGATCAACTGGGCGAAGAGGGTGCCAG
GCTTTGTGGATTTGACCCTCCATGATCAGGTCCACCTTCTAGAATGTGCCTGGCTAGAGATCCTGATGAT
TGGTCTCGTCTGGCGCTCCATGGAGCACCCAGGGAAGCTACTGTTTGCTCCTAACTTGCTCTTGGACAGG
AACCAGGGAAAATGTGTAGAGGGCATGGTGGAGATCTTCGACATGCTGCTGGCTACATCATCTCGGTTCC
GCATGATGAATCTGCAGGGAGAGGAGTTTGTGTGCCTCAAATCTATTATTTTGCTTAATTCTGGAGTGTA
CACATTTCTGTCCAGCACCCTGAAGTCTCTGGAAGAGAAGGACCATATCCACCGAGTCCTGGACAAGATC
ACAGACACTTTGATCCACCTGATGGCCAAGGCAGGCCTGACCCTGCAGCAGCAGCACCAGCGGCTGGCCC
AGCTCCTCCTCATCCTCTCCCACATCAGGCACATGAGTAACAAAGGCATGGAGCATCTGTACAGCATGAA
GTGCAAGAACGTGGTGCCCCTCTATGACCTGCTGCTGGAGATGCTGGACGCCCACCGCCTACATGCGCCC
ACTAGCCGTGGAGGGGCATCCGTGGAGGAGACGGACCAAAGCCACTTGGCCACTGCGGGCTCTACTTCAT
CGCATTCCTTGCAAAAGTATTACATCACGGGGGAGGCAGAGGGTTTCCCTGCCACAGTCTGAGAGCTCCC
TGGCGGAATTCCCAGAGATGTTAGCTGAAATCATCACTAATCAGATACCAAAATATTCAAATGGAAATAT
CAAAAAGCTTCTGTTTCATCAAAAATGACTCGACCTAACTGAGTAAGCTAGCTTGTTCGAGTATTATGGC
ATTGGGAAAACTGTTTTTCTTGTACCATTTGTTGTGCTTGTAATTTACTGTGTTTTTTATTCGGTTTTCG
CTATCGAACTGTGAAATGGAAATGGATGGAGAAGAGTTAATGAATGATATGGTCCTTTTGTTCATTCTCA
AATTAATATTATTTGTTTTTTCTCTTATTTGTTGTGTGTTGAATTTGAAATTATAAGAGATATGCAAACA
TTTTGTTTTGAGTAAAAATGTGTCAAATCGTGGCCTCTAATGACCGAAGTTAATATGAGGAGTAAAACAC
TAGATCCCCAAACAAGCTTGAAACTGAAGGCGGGAAACGACAATCTGATCATGAGCGGAGAATTAAGGGA
GTCACGTTATGACCCCCGCCGATGACGCGGGACAAGCCGTTTTACGTTTGGAACTGACAGAACCGCAACG
TTGAAGGAGCCACTCAGCCGCGGGTTTCTGGAGTTTAATGAGCTAAGCACATACGTCAGAAACCATTATT
GCGCGTTCAAAAGTCGCCTAAGGTCACTATCAGCTAGCAAATATTTCTTGTCAAAAATGCTCCACTGACG
TTCCATAAATTCCCCTCGGTATCCAATTAGAGTCTCATATTCACTCTCAATCCAAATAATCTGCACCGGA
TCCGCTAGAGGATCTCGACCTGCAAGATCCCGGGGGGCAATGAGATATGAAAAAGCCTGAACTCACCGCG
ACGTCTATGAGCCCAGAACGACGCCCGGCCGACATCCGCCGTGCCACCGAGGCGGACATGCCGGCGGTCT
GCACCATCGTCAACCACTACATCGAGACAAGCACGGTCAACTTCCGTACCGAGCCGCAGGAACCGCAGGA
GTGGACGGACGACCTCGTCCGTCTGCGGGAGCGCTATCCCTGGCTCGTCGCCGAGGTGGACGGCGAGGTC
GCCGGCATCGCCTACGCGGGACCCTGGAAGGCACGCAACGCCTACGACTGGACGGCCGAGTCGACCGTGT
ACGTCTCCCCCCGCCACCAGCGGACGGGACTGGGCTCCACGCTCTACACCCACCTGCTGAAGTCCCTGGA
GGCACAGGGCTTCAAGAGCGTGGTCGCTGTCATCGGGCTGCCCAACGACCCGAGCGTGCGCATGCACGAG
GCGCTCGGATATGCCCCCCGCGGCATGCTGCGGGCGGCCGGCTTCAAGCACGGGAACTGGCATGACGTGG
GTTTCTGGCAGCTGGACTTCAGCCTGCCGGTACCGCCCCGTCCGGTCCTGCCCGTCACCGAGATCTAACG
ATCGTTCAAACATTTGGCAATAAAGTTTCTTAAGATTGAATCCTGTTGCCGGTCTTGCGATGATTATCAT
ATAATTTCTGTTGAATTACGTTAAGCATGTAATAATTAACATGTAATGCATGACGTTATTTATGAGATGG
GTTTTTATGATTAGAGTCCCGCAATTATACATTTAATACGCGATAGAAAACAAAATATAGCGCGCAAACT
AGGATAAATTATCGCGCGCGGTGTCATCTATGTTACTAGATCGGGAATTGATCCCCCCTCGACAGCTTGC
ATGCCGCTTGGGCTGCAGGTCGAGGCTAAAAAACTAATCGCATTATCATCCCCTCGACGTACTGTACATA
TAACCACTGGTTTTATATACAGCAGTACTGTACATATAACCACTGGTTTTATATACAGCAGTCGACGTAC
TGTACATATAACCACTGGTTTTATATACAGCAGTACTGTACATATAACCACTGGTTTTATATACAGCAGT
CGAGGTAAGATTAGATATGGATATGTATATGGATATGTATATGGTGGTAATGCCATGTAATATGCTCGAC
TCTAGGATCTTCGCAAGACCCTTCCTCTATATAAGGAAGTTCATTTCATTTGGAGAGGACACGCTGAAGC
TAGTCGACTCTAGCCTCGAGTACCTTCGACGACAAGACCGGGCCCGGCTCTTCTCCTCACTCGACCAGAT
CTCGTACGCGTCCCGGGGCGGTGGCTCATCTGGCGGAGGTGGATCCTACTCTCCTATGGTCGTACCGCAA
AAAAATGTGCCTCTCCCTATAGACGATAAATCTAGCTCCATGGAGCTTCCGCAGATCCACGCAGACACTA
TCGGTCGATTGGTGCTGGAAAAGTTCATGGAGGTTATTAAAGGTCAGGAGGCTTATAGCCGTCGAAAAGT
TTTGGCTGGAATCGTAATGACCGAAAACATGAACTTCTGTGAGGCAAAAGTCATTTCAGTGTCCACGGGC
ACCAAGTGTGTGTCCGGCGAGCATATGTCCGTAAACGGTGCGGTACTCAATGACAGCCACGCCGAGATAG
TGTCACGTCGTTGTCTCCTCAAGTATCTCTATGCCCAACTGGATCTTCAATGCAACCAGGCGACCGCTTA
TCAGAGCATATTTGTGCGTAATACTGACGGTCAGTATCCCTATAAACTGAAGTCTGGGGTCCATTTTCAT
CTCTATATAAACACGGCGCCCTGCGGCGATGCCCGTATTTTTTCACCTCACGAGAATGACACGGGAGTAG
ATAAACATCCCAACCGAAAAGCAAGAGGGCAGCTCCGAACCAAAATCGAATCCGGCCAGGGCACAATCCC
AGTGAAATCTAGCGACGGCATTCAAACTTGGGACGGCGTACTACAAGGCCAGCGTTTGCTTACGATGTCC
TGCTCCGATAAAATTGCTAGGTGGAACATCGTCGGTATCCAGGGCTCCTTGCTCTCTTCAATTATAGAGC
CCGTCTATCTGCATTCAATTGTCTTAGGGTCACTCTTGCATCCTGAACATATGTACCGAGCCGTTTGTGG
GAGAATAGAAAAGAGTATCCAGGGTCTACCCCCACCTTACCATTTGAACAAACCCAGACTGGCATTGGTC
ACATCCGCAGAACCACGTAACCAAGCCAAGGCCCCGAATTTTGGAATAAACTGGACTATAGGTGACACGG
AACTAGAGGTTGTGAACTCTCTCACAGGCAGAACCATAGGAGGGCAAGTCAGCCGTATAACGAAGCAGGC
TTTTTTCGTAAAGTATGGTTTCTTGATGGCTAATTTGCCCGGAATCCTCGTCCGAAAGGTAACGACCGAT
TACGGTCAGACAAAAGCGAATGTAAAGGATTACCAGATCGCGAAGTTGGAATTGTTCTCAGCCTTCAAGA
GGGAGGATCTTGGATCATGGCTAAAGAAACCAATAGAGCAGGACGAGTTTGGATTGGCTGAATGAACTAG
TCGATCCAGGCCTCCCAGCTTTCGTCCGTATCATCGGTTTCGACAACGTTCGTCAAGTTCAATGCATCAG
TTTCATTGCCCACACACCAGAATCCTACTAAGTTTGAGTATTATGGCATTGGAAAAGCTGTTTTCTTCTA
TCATTTGTTCTGCTTGTAATTTACTGTGTTCTTTCAGTTTTTGTTTTCGGACATCAAAATGCAAATGGAT
GGATAAGAGTTAATAAATGATATGGTCCTTTTGTTCATTCTCAAATTATTATTATCTGTTGTTTTTACTT
TAATGGGTTGAATTTAAGTAAGAAAGGAACTAACAGTGTGATATTAAGGTGCAATGTTAGACATATAAAA
CAGTCTTTCACCTCTCTTTGGTTATGTCTTGAATTGGTTTGTTTCTTCACTTATCTGTGTAATCAAGTTT
ACTATGAGTCTATGATCAAGTAATTATGCAATCAAGTTAAGTACAGTATAGGCTTTTTGTGTCGAGGGGG
TACCGAGTCGAGGAATTCACTGGCCGTCGTTTTACAACGTCGTGACTGGGAAAACCCTGGCGTTACCCAA
CTTAATCGCCTTGCAGCACATCCCCCTTTCGCCAGCTGGCGTAATAGCGAAGAGGCCCGCACCGATCGCC
CTTCCCAACAGTTGCGCAGCCTGAATGGCGGGTACCGAGCTCGAATTCAATTCGGCGTTAATTCAGTACA
TTAAAAACGTCCGCAATGTGTTATTAAGTTGTCTAAGCGTCAATTTGTTTACACCACAATATATCCTGCC
ACCAGCCAGCCAACAGCTCCCCGACCGGCAGCTCGGCACAAAATCACCACTCGATACAGGCAGCCCATCA
GTCCGGGACGGCGTCAGCGGGAGAGCCGTTGTAAGGCGGCAGACTTTGCTCATGTTACCGATGCTATTCG
GAAGAACGGCAACTAAGCTGCCGGGTTTGAAACACGGATGATCTCGCGGAGGGTAGCATGTTGATTGTAA
CGATGACAGAGCGTTGCTGCCTGTGATCAATTCGGGCACGAACCCAGTGGACATAAGCCTGTTCGGTTCG
TAAGCTGTAATGCAAGTAGCGTATGCGCTCACGCAACTGGTCCAGAACCTTGACCGAACGCAGCGGTGGT
AACGGCGCAGTGGCGGTTTTCATGGCTTGTTATGACTGTTTTTTTGGGGTACAGTCTATGCCTCGGGCAT
CCAAGCAGCAAGCGCGTTACGCCGTGGGTCGATGTTTGATGTTATGGAGCAGCAACGATGTTACGCAGCA
GGGCAGTCGCCCTAAAACAAAGTTAAACATCATGGGGGAAGCGGTGATCGCCGAAGTATCGACTCAACTA
TCAGAGGTAGTTGGCGTCATCGAGCGCCATCTCGAACCGACGTTGCTGGCCGTACATTTGTACGGCTCCG
CAGTGGATGGCGGCCTGAAGCCACACAGTGATATTGATTTGCTGGTTACGGTGACCGTAAGGCTTGATGA
AACAACGCGGCGAGCTTTGATCAACGACCTTTTGGAAACTTCGGCTTCCCCTGGAGAGAGCGAGATTCTC
CGCGCTGTAGAAGTCACCATTGTTGTGCACGACGACATCATTCCGTGGCGTTATCCAGCTAAGCGCGAAC
TGCAATTTGGAGAATGGCAGCGCAATGACATTCTTGCAGGTATCTTCGAGCCAGCCACGATCGACATTGA
TCTGGCTATCTTGCTGACAAAAGCAAGAGAACATAGCGTTGCCTTGGTAGGTCCAGCGGCGGAGGAACTC
TTTGATCCGGTTCCTGAACAGGATCTATTTGAGGCGCTAAATGAAACCTTAACGCTATGGAACTCGCCGC
CCGACTGGGCTGGCGATGAGCGAAATGTAGTGCTTACGTTGTCCCGCATTTGGTACAGCGCAGTAACCGG
CAAAATCGCGCCGAAGGATGTCGCTGCCGACTGGGCAATGGAGCGCCTGCCGGCCCAGTATCAGCCCGTC
ATACTTGAAGCTAGACAGGCTTATCTTGGACAAGAAGAAGATCGCTTGGCCTCGCGCGCAGATCAGTTGG
AAGAATTTGTCCACTACGTGAAAGGCGAGATCACCAAGGTAGTCGGCAAATAATGTCTAGCTAGAAATTC
GTTCAAGCCGACGCCGCTTCGCGGCGCGGCTTAACTCAAGCGTTAGATGCACTAAGCACATAATTGCTCA
CAGCCAAACTATCAGGTCAAGTCTGCTTTTATTATTTTTAAGCGTGCATAATAAGCCCTACACAAATTGG
GAGATATATCATGCATGACCAAAATCCCTTAACGTGAGTTTTCGTTCCACTGAGCGTCAGACCCCGTAGA
AAAGATCAAAGGATCTTCTTGAGATCCTTTTTTTCTGCGCGTAATCTGCTGCTTGCAAACAAAAAAACCA
CCGCTACCAGCGGTGGTTTGTTTGCCGGATCAAGAGCTACCAACTCTTTTTCCGAAGGTAACTGGCTTCA
GCAGAGCGCAGATACCAAATACTGTCCTTCTAGTGTAGCCGTAGTTAGGCCACCACTTCAAGAACTCTGT
AGCACCGCCTACATACCTCGCTCTGCTAATCCTGTTACCAGTGGCTGCTGCCAGTGGCGATAAGTCGTGT
CTTACCGGGTTGGACTCAAGACGATAGTTACCGGATAAGGCGCAGCGGTCGGGCTGAACGGGGGGTTCGT
GCACACAGCCCAGCTTGGAGCGAACGACCTACACCGAACTGAGATACCTACAGCGTGAGCTATGAGAAAG
CGCCACGCTTCCCGAAGGGAGAAAGGCGGACAGGTATCCGGTAAGCGGCAGGGTCGGAACAGGAGAGCGC
ACGAGGGAGCTTCCAGGGGGAAACGCCTGGTATCTTTATAGTCCTGTCGGGTTTCGCCACCTCTGACTTG
AGCGTCGATTTTTGTGATGCTCGTCAGGGGGGCGGAGCCTATGGAAAAACGCCAGCAACGCGGCCTTTTT
ACGGTTCCTGGCCTTTTGCTGGCCTTTTGCTCACATGTTCTTTCCTGCGTTATCCCCTGATTCTGTGGAT
AACCGTATTACCGCCTTTGAGTGAGCTGATACCGCTCGCCGCAGCCGAACGACCGAGCGCAGCGAGTCAG
TGAGCGAGGAAGCGGAAGAGCGCCTGATGCGGTATTTTCTCCTTACGCATCTGTGCGGTATTTCACACCG
CATATGGTGCACTCTCAGTACAATCTGCTCTGATGCCGCATAGTTAAGCCAGTATACACTCCGCTATCGC
TACGTGACTGGGTCATGGCTGCGCCCCGACACCCGCCAACACCCGCTGACGCGCCCTGACGGGCTTGTCT
GCTCCCGGCATCCGCTTACAGACAAGCTGTGACCGTCTCCGGGAGCTGCATGTGTCAGAGGTTTTCACCG
TCATCACCGAAACGCGCGAGGCAGGGTGCCTTGATGTGGGCGCCGGCGGTCGAGTGGCGACGGCGCGGCT
TGTCCGCGCCCTGGTAGATTGCCTGGCCGTAGGCCAGCCATTTTTGAGCGGCCAGCGGCCGCGATAGGCC
GACGCGAAGCGGCGGGGCGTAGGGAGCGCAGCGACCGAAGGGTAGGCGCTTTTTGCAGCTCTTCGGCTGT
GCGCTGGCCAGACAGTTATGCACAGGCCAGGCGGGTTTTAAGAGTTTTAATAAGTTTTAAAGAGTTTTAG
GCGGAAAAATCGCCTTTTTTCTCTTTTATATCAGTCACTTACATGTGTGACCGGTTCCCAATGTACGGCT
TTGGGTTCCCAATGTACGGGTTCCGGTTCCCAATGTACGGCTTTGGGTTCCCAATGTACGTGCTATCCAC
AGGAAAGAGACCTTTTCGACCTTTTTCCCCTGCTAGGGCAATTTGCCCTAGCATCTGCTCCGTACATTAG
GAACCGGCGGATGCTTCGCCCTCGATCAGGTTGCGGTAGCGCATGACTAGGATCGGGCCAGCCTGCCCCG
CCTCCTCCTTCAAATCGTACTCCGGCAGGTCATTTGACCCGATCAGCTTGCGCACGGTGAAACAGAACTT
CTTGAACTCTCCGGCGCTGCCACTGCGTTCGTAGATCGTCTTGAACAACCATCTGGCTTCTGCCTTGCCT
GCGGCGCGGCGTGCCAGGCGGTAGAGAAAACGGCCGATGCCGGGATCGATCAAAAAGTAATCGGGGTGAA
CCGTCAGCACGTCCGGGTTCTTGCCTTCTGTGATCTCGCGGTACATCCAATCAGCTAGCTCGATCTCGAT
GTACTCCGGCCGCCCGGTTTCGCTCTTTACGATCTTGTAGCGGCTAATCAAGGCTTCACCCTCGGATACC
GTCACCAGGCGGCCGTTCTTGGCCTTCTTCGTACGCTGCATGGCAACGTGCGTGGTGTTTAACCGAATGC
AGGTTTCTACCAGGTCGTCTTTCTGCTTTCCGCCATCGGCTCGCCGGCAGAACTTGAGTACGTCCGCAAC
GTGTGGACGGAACACGCGGCCGGGCTTGTCTCCCTTCCCTTCCCGGTATCGGTTCATGGATTCGGTTAGA
TGGGAAACCGCCATCAGTACCAGGTCGTAATCCCACACACTGGCCATGCCGGCCGGCCCTGCGGAAACCT
CTACGTGCCCGTCTGGAAGCTCGTAGCGGATCACCTCGCCAGCTCGTCGGTCACGCTTCGACAGACGGAA
AACGGCCACGTCCATGATGCTGCGACTATCGCGGGTGCCCACGTCATAGAGCATCGGAACGAAAAAATCT
GGTTGCTCGTCGCCCTTGGGCGGCTTCCTAATCGACGGCGCACCGGCTGCCGGCGGTTGCCGGGATTCTT
TGCGGATTCGATCAGCGGCCGCTTGCCACGATTCACCGGGGCGTGCTTCTGCCTCGATGCGTTGCCGCTG
GGCGGCCTGCGCGGCCTTCAACTTCTCCACCAGGTCATCACCCAGCGCCGCGCCGATTTGTACCGGGCCG
GATGGTTTGCGACCGCTCACGCCGATTCCTCGGGCTTGGGGGTTCCAGTGCCATTGCAGGGCCGGCAGAC
AACCCAGCCGCTTACGCCTGGCCAACCGCCCGTTCCTCCACACATGGGGCATTCCACGGCGTCGGTGCCT
GGTTGTTCTTGATTTTCCATGCCGCCTCCTTTAGCCGCTAAAATTCATCTACTCATTTATTCATTTGCTC
ATTTACTCTGGTAGCTGCGCGATGTATTCAGATAGCAGCTCGGTAATGGTCTTGCCTTGGCGTACCGCGT
ACATCTTCAGCTTGGTGTGATCCTCCGCCGGCAACTGAAAGTTGACCCGCTTCATGGCTGGCGTGTCTGC
CAGGCTGGCCAACGTTGCAGCCTTGCTGCTGCGTGCGCTCGGACGGCCGGCACTTAGCGTGTTTGTGCTT
TTGCTCATTTTCTCTTTACCTCATTAACTCAAATGAGTTTTGATTTAATTTCAGCGGCCAGCGCCTGGAC
CTCGCGGGCAGCGTCGCCCTCGGGTTCTGATTCAAGAACGGTTGTGCCGGCGGCGGCAGTGCCTGGGTAG
CTCACGCGCTGCGTGATACGGGACTCAAGAATGGGCAGCTCGTACCCGGCCAGCGCCTCGGCAACCTCAC
CGCCGATGCGCGTGCCTTTGATCGCCCGCGACACGACAAAGGCCGCTTGTAGCCTTCCATCCGTGACCTC
AATGCGCTGCTTAACCAGCTCCACCAGGTCGGCGGTGGCCCATATGTCGTAAGGGCTTGGCTGCACCGGA
ATCAGCACGAAGTCGGCTGCCTTGATCGCGGACACAGCCAAGTCCGCCGCCTGGGGCGCTCCGTCGATCA
CTACGAAGTCGCGCCGGCCGATGGCCTTCACGTCGCGGTCAATCGTCGGGCGGTCGATGCCGACAACGGT
TAGCGGTTGATCTTCCCGCACGGCCGCCCAATCGCGGGCACTGCCCTGGGGATCGGAATCGACTAACAGA
ACATCGGCCCCGGCGAGTTGCAGGGCGCGGGCTAGATGGGTTGCGATGGTCGTCTTGCCTGACCCGCCTT
TCTGGTTAAGTACAGCGATAACCTTCATGCGTTCCCCTTGCGTATTTGTTTATTTACTCATCGCATCATA
TACGCAGCGACCGCATGACGCAAGCTGTTTTACTCAAATACACATCACCTTTTTAGACGGCGGCGCTCGG
TTTCTTCAGCGGCCAAGCTGGCCGGCCAGGCCGCCAGCTTGGCATCAGACAAACCGGCCAGGATTTCATG
CAGCCGCACGGTTGAGACGTGCGCGGGCGGCTCGAACACGTACCCGGCCGCGATCATCTCCGCCTCGATC
TCTTCGGTAATGAAAAACGGTTCGTCCTGGCCGTCCTGGTGCGGTTTCATGCTTGTTCCTCTTGGCGTTC
ATTCTCGGCGGCCGCCAGGGCGTCGGCCTCGGTCAATGCGTCCTCACGGAAGGCACCGCGCCGCCTGGCC
TCGGTGGGCGTCACTTCCTCGCTGCGCTCAAGTGCGCGGTACAGGGTCGAGCGATGCACGCCAAGCAGTG
CAGCCGCCTCTTTCACGGTGCGGCCTTCCTGGTCGATCAGCTCGCGGGCGTGCGCGATCTGTGCCGGGGT
GAGGGTAGGGCGGGGGCCAAACTTCACGCCTCGGGCCTTGGCGGCCTCGCGCCCGCTCCGGGTGCGGTCG
ATGATTAGGGAACGCTCGAACTCGGCAATGCCGGCGAACACGGTCAACACCATGCGGCCGGCCGGCGTGG
TGGTGTCGGCCCACGGCTCTGCCAGGCTACGCAGGCCCGCGCCGGCCTCCTGGATGCGCTCGGCAATGTC
CAGTAGGTCGCGGGTGCTGCGGGCCAGGCGGTCTAGCCTGGTCACTGTCACAACGTCGCCAGGGCGTAGG
TGGTCAAGCATCCTGGCCAGCTCCGGGCGGTCGCGCCTGGTGCCGGTGATCTTCTCGGAAAACAGCTTGG
TGCAGCCGGCCGCGTGCAGTTCGGCCCGTTGGTTGGTCAAGTCCTGGTCGTCGGTGCTGACGCGGGCATA
GCCCAGCAGGCCAGCGGCGGCGCTCTTGTTCATGGCGTAATGTCTCCGGTTCTAGTCGCAAGTATTCTAC
TTTATGCGACTAAAACACGCGACAAGAAAACGCCAGGAAAAGGGCAGGGCGGCAGCCTGTCGCGTAACTT
AGGACTTGTGCGACATGTCGTTTTCAGAAGACGGCTGCACTGAACGTCAGAAGCCGACTGCACTATAGCA
GCGGAGGGGTTGGATCAAAGTACTTTAAAGTACTTTAAAGTACTTTAAAGTACTTTGATCCCGAGGGGAA
CCCTGTGGTTGGCATGCACATACAAATGGACGAACGGATAAACCTTTTCACGCCCTTTTAAATATCCGAT
TATTCTAATAAACGCTCTTTTCTCTTAG
Features (pLannotate 1.2.2; 30 found; start..end, strand, type, name):
      1..25      -  misc_feature   RB T-DNA repeat: right border repeat from nopaline C58 T-DNA
     82..100     -  misc_feature   MCS (fragment): pUC18/19 multiple cloning site
    172..217     +  promoter       35SPPDK promoter (fragment): hybrid promoter consisting of the cauliflower mosaic virus 35S enhancer fused to the maize C4PPDK basal promoter (Yoo et al., 2007)
    216..262     +  promoter       minimal CaMV 35S promoter: minimal 35S promoter from cauliflower mosaic virus
    291..542     +  CDS            LexA BD: DNA-binding domain of E. coli LexA; lexA (truncated); binds the 16-bp palindromic sequence 5'-CTGTATATATATACAG-3'
    558..791     +  CDS            VP16 AD: transcriptional activation domain of herpes simplex virus protein VP16 (Triezenberg et al., 1988; Cousens et al., 1989); UL48
    801..1736    +  CDS            ERT2: mutated ligand-binding domain of the human estrogen receptor (Feil et al., 1997)
   1756..1845    +  CDS            NR3C1 (fragment): GCR_RABIT - Also known as GRL. Experimental evidence at protein level: Swiss-Prot protein existence level 1. Receptor for glucocorticoids (GC). Has a dual mode of action: as a transcription factor that binds to glucocorticoid response elements (GRE), both for nuclear and mitochondrial DNA, and as a modulator of other transcription factors. Affects inflammatory responses, cellular proliferation and differentiation in target tissues. Involved in chromatin remodeling. Plays a role in rapid mRNA degradation by binding to the 5' UTR of target mRNAs and interacting with PNRC2 in a ligand-dependent m
   1875..2171    +  terminator     E9 terminator (fragment): terminator and polyadenylation signal from the pea rbcS-E9 gene
   2332..2515    +  promoter       NOS promoter: nopaline synthase promoter NOS promoter
   2597..3145    +  CDS            bar: PAT_STRHY - Experimental evidence at protein level: Swiss-Prot protein existence level 1. Inactivates phosphinothricin (PPT) by transfer of an acetyl group from acetyl CoA. Can also acetylate demethylphosphinothricin but not PTT or glutamate. This enzyme is an effector of phosphinothricin tripeptide (PTT or bialaphos) resistance. From Streptomyces hygroscopicus. Introduced by genetic manipulation and expressed in glufosinate-tolerant maize by Dekalb Genetics.
   3150..3402    +  terminator     NOS terminator: nopaline synthase terminator and poly(A) signal
   3453..3481    -  promoter       GAL1 promoter (fragment): S. cerevisiae GAL1; inducible promoter, regulated by Gal4
   3645..3704    -  promoter       GAL10 promoter (fragment): S. cerevisiae GAL10; inducible promoter, regulated by Gal4
   3723..3769    +  promoter       minimal CaMV 35S promoter: minimal 35S promoter from cauliflower mosaic virus
   3894..5102    +  CDS            Adar (fragment): ADAR_DROME - Also known as hypnos-2 From Drosophila melanogaster (Fruit fly).
   5098..5208    +  CDS            RBCS.3A (fragment): RBS3_PEA - Experimental evidence at protein level: Swiss-Prot protein existence level 1. RuBisCO catalyzes two reactions: the carboxylation of D- ribulose 1,5-bisphosphate, the primary event in carbon dioxide fixation, as well as the oxidative fragmentation of the pentose substrate. Both reactions occur simultaneously and in competition at the same active site. Although the small subunit is not catalytic it is essential for maximal activity (Probable). Binds to abscisic acid (ABA); only half of the possible binding sites are occupied in the crystal; and there are indications this is a low affi
   5615..5770    +  CDS            lacZα (fragment): LacZα fragment of β-galactosidase; lacZ fragment
   5769..5788    -  misc_feature   MCS (fragment): pUC18/19 multiple cloning site
   5857..5881    -  misc_feature   LB T-DNA repeat: left border repeat from nopaline C58 T-DNA
   6140..6163    +  promoter       Pc promoter (fragment): intI1 (promoter lies within the coding sequence); class 1 integron promoter
   6339..6395    +  CDS            GmR (fragment): gentamycin acetyltransferase; aacC1; confers resistance to gentamycin
   6406..7193    +  CDS            SmR (fragment): aminoglycoside adenylyltransferase (Murphy, 1985); aadA; confers resistance to spectinomycin and streptomycin
   7439..8027    +  rep_origin     ori: high-copy-number ColE1/pMB1/pBR322/pUC origin of replication
   8213..8353    -  misc_feature   bom: basis of mobility region from pBR322
   8455..8494    -  CDS            rop (fragment): Rop protein, which maintains plasmids at low copy number; rop
   8697..8891    -  rep_origin     pVS1 oriV: origin of replication for the Pseudomonas plasmid pVS1 (Heeb et al., 2000)
   8957..10030   -  CDS            pVS1 RepA: replication protein from the Pseudomonas plasmid pVS1 (Heeb et al., 2000)
  10459..11088   -  CDS            pVS1 StaA: stability protein from the Pseudomonas plasmid pVS1 (Heeb et al., 2000)
  11648..12049   -  CDS            Y4CG_SINFN (fragment): Protein inferred from homology: Swiss-Prot protein existence level 3. From Sinorhizobium fredii (strain NBRC 101917 / NGR234).
