[The description below was written by a language model from this plasmid's Addgene catalogue record and pLannotate feature annotations shown in this document.]
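Description:
pZG160 is a 12.4 kb plant expression binary vector built on the pGX989 backbone, designed for RNA editing experiments in plants. It is a T-DNA plasmid: nopaline-type right and left border repeats flank the plant payload. The backbone outside the borders carries a ColE1/pMB1-type origin with a bom site for propagation in E. coli, and the pVS1 oriV, RepA and StaA functions that support replication and stable maintenance in Agrobacterium. Bacterial selection is by spectinomycin through an aadA (SmR) gene, and the plasmid is recorded as low copy.

Within the T-DNA, the annotation shows an estradiol-inducible, XVE-type arrangement, matching the "extradiol" in the catalogue purpose line. A chimeric activator made of the LexA DNA-binding domain, the VP16 activation domain and an estrogen receptor ligand-binding region is followed by the pea rbcS-E9 terminator. Upstream of it are only short 35S-derived promoter fragments, so its full promoter is not clearly defined. A second unit places a minimal CaMV 35S promoter ahead of the Drosophila melanogaster ADAR catalytic domain, followed by pea rbcS-3A sequence that probably acts as the terminator. LexA operator sites are not annotated here; the short GAL1/GAL10 hits just upstream of the minimal promoter may be spurious matches in this region. The insert is the hyperactive E488Q variant (HyperADARcd). The catalogue describes a ligation-independent cloning (LIC) cassette upstream of it, which would allow a protein of interest to be fused to the deaminase. The bar gene confers phosphinothricin (glufosinate) resistance for plant selection. The table places it between the NOS promoter and terminator, whereas the purpose line describes it as 35S-bar. The associated publication indicates use in proximity editing, where adenosine-to-inosine edits mark RNAs associated with RNA-binding proteins in condensates.
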