Addgene plasmid #202579: pZG160
Purpose: RNA editing in plants. Plasmid contains extradiol-LIC cassette-dADARcd-35S-bar
Depositing lab: Guoyong Xu. Depositing organization: Wuhan University. Publication: Proximity editing to identify RNAs in phase-separated RNA binding protein condensates. Zhou G, Niu R, Zhou Y, Luo M, Peng Y, Wang H, Wang Z, Xu G. Cell Discov. 2021 Aug 24;7(1):72. doi: 10.1038/s41421-021-00288-9. PubMed 34426573.
Backbone
  Vector backbone: pGX989
  Vector type: Plant Expression
Growth in bacteria
  Bacterial resistance: Spectinomycin, 50 μg/mL
  Growth temperature: 37°C
  Growth strain: DH5alpha
  Copy number: Low Copy
Gene/Insert
  Gene/Insert name: HyperADARcd (alt name: adenosine deaminase acting on RNA (ADAR) catalytic domain)
  Species: D. melanogaster (fly)
  Mutation: E488Q
  Cloning method: Restriction Enzyme; 5′ cloning site unknown (unknown if destroyed)
Terms and licenses: Academic/Nonprofit Terms; Industry Terms: Not Available to Industry
Depositor comments: Genbank: MW026670
How to cite: pZG160 was a gift from Guoyong Xu (Addgene plasmid # 202579 ; http://n2t.net/addgene:202579 ; RRID:Addgene_202579)
